>Addgene plasmid #200973 | Lenti-MAPK14 | addgene full sequence | sequence record 401869 | Addgene NGS Result
CTTTCTTGTACAAAGTGGTTGATCGCGTGCATGCGACGTCATAGCTCTCTCCCAATTCTCGACCTCGAGA
CAAATGGCAGTATTCATCCACAATTTTAAAAGAAAAGGGGGGATTGGGGGGTACAGTGCAGGGGAAAGAA
TAGTAGACATAATAGCAACAGACATACAAACTAAAGAATTACAAAAACAAATTACAAAAATTCAAAATTT
TCGGGTTTATTACAGGGACAGCAGAGATCCACTTTGGCCGCGGCTCGAGGGGGTTGGGGTTGCGCCTTTT
CCAAGGCAGCCCTGGGTTTGCGCAGGGACGCGGCTGCTCTGGGCGTGGTTCCGGGAAACGCAGCGGCGCC
GACCCTGGGTCTCGCACATTCTTCACGTCCGTTCGCAGCGTCACCCGGATCTTCGCCGCTACCCTTGTGG
GCCCCCCGGCGACGCTTCCTGCTCCGCCCCTAAGTCGGGAAGGTTCCTTGCGGTTCGCGGCGTGCCGGAC
GTGACAAACGGAAGCCGCACGTCTCACTAGTACCCTCGCAGACGGACAGCGCCAGGGAGCAATGGCAGCG
CGCCGACCGCGATGGGCTGTGGCCAATAGCGGCTGCTCAGCAGGGCGCGCCGAGAGCAGCGGCCGGGAAG
GGGCGGTGCGGGAGGCGGGGTGTGGGGCGGTAGTGTGGGCCCTGTTCCTGCCCGCGCGGTGTTCCGCATT
CTGCAAGCCTCCGGAGCGCACGTCGGCAGTCGGCTCCCTCGTTGACCGAATCACCGACCTCTCTCCCCAG
GGGGATCCACCGGAGCTTACCATGACCGAGTACAAGCCCACGGTGCGCCTCGCCACCCGCGACGACGTCC
CCAGGGCGGTACGCACCCTCGCCGCCGCGTTCGCCGACTACCCCGCCACGCGCCACACCGTCGATCCGGA
CCGCCACATCGAGCGGGTCACCGAGCTGCAAGAACTCTTCCTCACGCGCGTCGGGCTCGACATCGGCAAG
GTGTGGGTCGCGGACGACGGCGCCGCGGTGGCGGTCTGGACCACGCCGGAGAGCGTCGAAGCGGGGGCGG
TGTTCGCCGAGATCGGCCCGCGCATGGCCGAGTTGAGCGGTTCCCGGCTGGCCGCGCAGCAACAGATGGA
AGGCCTCCTGGCGCCGCACCGGCCCAAGGAGCCCGCGTGGTTCCTGGCCACCGTCGGCGTCTCGCCCGAC
CACCAGGGCAAGGGTCTGGGCAGCGCCGTCGTGCTCCCCGGAGTGGAGGCGGCCGAGCGCGCCGGGGTGC
CCGCCTTCCTGGAGACCTCCGCGCCCCGCAACCTCCCCTTCTACGAGCGGCTCGGCTTCACCGTCACCGC
CGACGTCGAGGTGCCCGAAGGACCGCGCACCTGGTGCATGACCCGCAAGCCCGGTGCCTGACGCCCGCCC
CACGACCCGCAGCGCCCGACCGAAAGGAGCGCACGACCCCATGCATCGGTACCTTTAAGACCAATGACTT
ACAAGGCAGCTGTAGATCTTAGCCACTTTTTAAAAGAAAAGGGGGGACTGGAAGGGCTAATTCACTCCCA
ACGAAGACAAGATCTGCTTTTTGCTTGTACTGGGTCTCTCTGGTTAGACCAGATCTGAGCCTGGGAGCTC
TCTGGCTAACTAGGGAACCCACTGCTTAAGCCTCAATAAAGCTTGCCTTGAGTGCTTCAAGTAGTGTGTG
CCCGTCTGTTGTGTGACTCTGGTAACTAGAGATCCCTCAGACCCTTTTAGTCAGTGTGGAAAATCTCTAG
CAGTAGTAGTTCATGTCATCTTATTATTCAGTATTTATAACTTGCAAAGAAATGAATATCAGAGAGTGAG
AGGAACTTGTTTATTGCAGCTTATAATGGTTACAAATAAAGCAATAGCATCACAAATTTCACAAATAAAG
CATTTTTTTCACTGCATTCTAGTTGTGGTTTGTCCAAACTCATCAATGTATCTTATCATGTCTGGCTCTA
GCTATCCCGCCCCTAACTCCGCCCATCCCGCCCCTAACTCCGCCCAGTTCCGCCCATTCTCCGCCCCATG
GCTGACTAATTTTTTTTATTTATGCAGAGGCCGAGGCCGCCTCGGCCTCTGAGCTATTCCAGAAGTAGTG
AGGAGGCTTTTTTGGAGGCCTAGGGACGTACCCAATTCGCCCTATAGTGAGTCGTATTACGCGCGCTCAC
TGGCCGTCGTTTTACAACGTCGTGACTGGGAAAACCCTGGCGTTACCCAACTTAATCGCCTTGCAGCACA
TCCCCCTTTCGCCAGCTGGCGTAATAGCGAAGAGGCCCGCACCGATCGCCCTTCCCAACAGTTGCGCAGC
CTGAATGGCGAATGGG
[124 nt withheld, positions 2327-2450]
C
[91 nt withheld, positions 2452-2542]
A
[49 nt withheld, positions 2544-2592]
CCTTTGACGTTGGAGTCCACGTTCTTT
[37 nt withheld, positions 2620-2656]
ACCCTATCTCGGTCTATTCTTTTGATTTATAAGGGATTTTGCCGATTTCGGCCTATTGGTTAAAAAATGA
GCTGATTTAACAAAAATTTAACGCGAATTTTAACAAAATATTAACGCTTACAATTTAGGTGGCACTTTTC
GGGGAAATGTGCGCGGAACCCCTATTTGTTTATTTTTCTAAATACATTCAAATATGTATCCGCTCATGAG
ACAATAACCCTGATAAATGCTTCAATAATATTGAAAAAGGAAGAGTATGAGTATTCAACATTTCCGTGTC
GCCCTTATTCCCTTTTTTGCGGCATTTTGCCTTCCTGTTTTTGCTCACCCAGAAACGCTGGTGAAAGTAA
AAGATGCTGAAGATCAGTTGGGTGCACGAGTGGGTTACATCGAACTGGATCTCAACAGCGGTAAGATCCT
TGAGAGTTTTCGCCCCGAAGAACGTTTTCCAATGATGAGCACTTTTAAAGTTCTGCTATGTGGCGCGGTA
TTATCCCGTATTGACGCCGGGCAAGAGCAACTCGGTCGCCGCATACACTATTCTCAGAATGACTTGGTTG
AGTACTCACCAGTCACAGAAAAGCATCTTACGGATGGCATGACAGTAAGAGAATTATGCAGTGCTGCCAT
AACCATGAGTGATAACACTGCGGCCAACTTACTTCTGACAACGATCGGAGGACCGAAGGAGCTAACCGCT
TTTTTGCACAACATGGGGGATCATGTAACTCGCCTTGATCGTTGGGAACCGGAGCTGAATGAAGCCATAC
CAAACGACGAGCGTGACACCACGATGCCTGTAGCAATGGCAACAACGTTGCGCAAACTATTAACTGGCGA
ACTACTTACTCTAGCTTCCCGGCAACAATTAATAGACTGGATGGAGGCGGATAAAGTTGCAGGACCACTT
CTGCGCTCGGCCCTTCCGGCTGGCTGGTTTATTGCTGATAAATCTGGAGCCGGTGAGCGTGGGTCTCGCG
GTATCATTGCAGCACTGGGGCCAGATGGTAAGCCCTCCCGTATCGTAGTTATCTACACGACGGGGAGTCA
GGCAACTATGGATGAACGAAATAGACAGATCGCTGAGATAGGTGCCTCACTGATTAAGCATTGGTAACTG
TCAGACCAAGTTTACTCATATATACTTTAGATTGATTTAAAACTTCATTTTTAATTTAAAAGGATCTAGG
TGAAGATCCTTTTTGATAATCTCATGACCAAAATCCCTTAACGTGAGTTTTCGTTCCACTGAGCGTCAGA
CCCCGTAGAAAAGATCAAAGGATCTTCTTGAGATCCTTTTTTTCTGCGCGTAATCTGCTGCTTGCAAACA
AAAAAACCACCGCTACCAGCGGTGGTTTGTTTGCCGGATCAAGAGCTACCAACTCTTTTTCCGAAGGTAA
CTGGCTTCAGCAGAGCGCAGATACCAAATACTGTTCTTCTAGTGTAGCCGTAGTTAGGCCACCACTTCAA
GAACTCTGTAGCACCGCCTACATACCTCGCTCTGCTAATCCTGTTACCAGTGGCTGCTGCCAGTGGCGAT
AAGTCGTGTCTTACCGGGTTGGACTCAAGACGATAGTTACCGGATAAGGCGCAGCGGTCGGGCTGAACGG
GGGGTTCGTGCACACAGCCCAGCTTGGAGCGAACGACCTACACCGAACTGAGATACCTACAGCGTGAGCT
ATGAGAAAGCGCCACGCTTCCCGAAGGGAGAAAGGCGGACAGGTATCCGGTAAGCGGCAGGGTCGGAACA
GGAGAGCGCACGAGGGAGCTTCCAGGGGGAAACGCCTGGTATCTTTATAGTCCTGTCGGGTTTCGCCACC
TCTGACTTGAGCGTCGATTTTTGTGATGCTCGTCAGGGGGGCGGAGCCTATGGAAAAACGCCAGCAACGC
GGCCTTTTTACGGTTCCTGGCCTTTTGCTGGCCTTTTGCTCACATGTTCTTTCCTGCGTTATCCCCTGAT
TCTGTGGATAACCGTATTACCGCCTTTGAGTGAGCTGATACCGCTCGCCGCAGCCGAACGACCGAGCGCA
GCGAGTCAGTGAGCGAGGAAGCGGAAGAGCGCCCAATACGCAAGCTGATACCGCTCGCCGCAGCCGAACG
ACCGAGCGCAGCGAGTCAGTGAGCGAGGAAGCGGAAGAGCGCCCAATACGCAAACCGCCTCTCCCCGCGC
GTTGGCCGATTCATTAATGCAGCTGGCACGACAGGTTTCCCGACTGGAAAGCGGGCAGTGAGCGCAACGC
AATTAATGTGAGTTAGCTCACTCATTAGGCACCCCAGGCTTTACACTTTATGCTTCCGGCTCGTATGTTG
TGTGGAATTGTGAGCGGATAACAATTTCACACAGGAAACAGCTATGACCATGATTACGCCAAGCGCGCAA
TTAACCCTCACTAAAGGGAACAAAAGCTGGAGCTGCAAGCTTAATGTAGTCTTATGCAATACTCTTGTAG
TCTTGCAACATGGTAACGATGAGTTAGCAACATGCCTTACAAGGAGAGAAAAAGCACCGTGCATGCCGAT
TGGTGGAAGTAAGGTGGTACGATCGTGCCTTATTAGGAAGGCAACAGACGGGTCTGACATGGATTGGACG
AACCACTGAATTGCCGCATTGCAGAGATATTGTATTTAAGTGCCTAGCTCGATACATAAACGGGTCTCTC
TGGTTAGACCAGATCTGAGCCTGGGAGCTCTCTGGCTAACTAGGGAACCCACTGCTTAAGCCTCAATAAA
GCTTGCCTTGAGTGCTTCAAGTAGTGTGTGCCCGTCTGTTGTGTGACTCTGGTAACTAGAGATCCCTCAG
ACCCTTTTAGTCAGTGTGGAAAATCTCTAGCAGTGGCGCCCGAACAGGGACTTGAAAGCGAAAGGGAAAC
CAGAGGAGCTCTCTCGACGCAGGACTCGGCTTGCTGAAGCGCGCACGGCAAGAGGCGAGGGGCGGCGACT
GGTGAGTACGCCAAAAATTTTGACTAGCGGAGGCTAGAAGGAGAGAGATGGGTGCGAGAGCGTCAGTATT
AAGCGGGGGAGAATTAGATCGCGATGGGAAAAAATTCGGTTAAGGCCAGGGGGAAAGAAAAAATATAAAT
TAAAACATATAGTATGGGCAAGCAGGGAGCTAGAACGATTCGCAGTTAATCCTGGCCTGTTAGAAACATC
AGAAGGCTGTAGACAAATACTGGGACAGCTACAACCATCCCTTCAGACAGGATCAGAAGAACTTAGATCA
TTATATAATACAGTAGCAACCCTCTATTGTGTGCATCAAAGGATAGAGATAAAAGACACCAAGGAAGCTT
TAGACAAGATAGAGGAAGAGCAAAACAAAAGTAAGACCACCGCACAGCAAGCGGCCGCTGATCTTCAGAC
CTGGAGGAGGAGATATGAGGGACAATTGGAGAAGTGAATTATATAAATATAAAGTAGTAAAAATTGAACC
ATTAGGAGTAGCACCCACCAAGGCAAAGAGAAGAGTGGTGCAGAGAGAAAAAAGAGCAGTGGGAATAGGA
GCTTTGTTCCTTGGGTTCTTGGGAGCAGCAGGAAGCACTATGGGCGCAGCGTCAATGACGCTGACGGTAC
AGGCCAGACAATTATTGTCTGGTATAGTGCAGCAGCAGAACAATTTGCTGAGGGCTATTGAGGCGCAACA
GCATCTGTTGCAACTCACAGTCTGGGGCATCAAGCAGCTCCAGGCAAGAATCCTGGCTGTGGAAAGATAC
CTAAAGGATCAACAGCTCCTGGGGATTTGGGGTTGCTCTGGAAAACTCATTTGCACCACTGCTGTGCCTT
GGAATGCTAGTTGGAGTAATAAATCTCTGGAACAGATTTGGAATCACACGACCTGGATGGAGTGGGACAG
AGAAATTAACAATTACACAAGCTTAATACACTCCTTAATTGAAGAATCGCAAAACCAGCAAGAAAAGAAT
GAACAAGAATTATTGGAATTAGATAAATGGGCAAGTTTGTGGAATTGGTTTAACATAACAAATTGGCTGT
GGTATATAAAATTATTCATAATGATAGTAGGAGGCTTGGTAGGTTTAAGAATAGTTTTTGCTGTACTTTC
TATAGTGAATAGAGTTAGGCAGGGATATTCACCATTATCGTTTCAGACCCACCTCCCAACCCCGAGGGGA
CCCGACAGGCCCGAAGGAATAGAAGAAGAAGGTGGAGAGAGAGACAGAGACAGATCCATTCGATTAGTGA
ACGGATCTCGACGGTATCGATCACGAGACTAGCCTCGAGCGGCCGCCCCCTTCACCGAGGGCCTATTTCC
CATGATTCCTTCATATTTGCATATACGATACAAGGCTGTTAGAGAGATAATTGGAATTAATTTGACTGTA
AACACAAAGATATTAGTACAAAATACGTGACGTAGAAAGTAATAATTTCTTGGGTAGTTTGCAGTTTTAA
AATTATGTTTTAAAATGGACTATCATATGCTTACCGTAACTTGAAAGTATTTCGATTTCTTGGCTTTATA
TATCTTGTGGAAAGGACGAAACACCGGTATCTATACATTGAATCAATATTGGCAATTAGCCATATTAGTC
ATTGGTTATATAGCATAAATCAATATTGGCTATTGGCCATTGCATACGTTGTATCTATATCATAATATGT
ACATTTATATTGGCTCATGTCCAATATGACCGCCATGTTGACATTGATTATTGACTAGTTATTAATAGTA
ATCAATTACGGGGTCATTAGTTCATAGCCCATATATGGAGTTCCGCGTTACATAACTTACGGTAAATGGC
CCGCCTGGCTGACCGCCCAACGACCCCCGCCCATTGACGTCAATAATGACGTATGTTCCCATAGTAACGC
CAATAGGGACTTTCCATTGACGTCAATGGGTGGAGTATTTACGGTAAACTGCCCACTTGGCAGTACATCA
AGTGTATCATATGCCAAGTCCGCCCCCTATTGACGTCAATGACGGTAAATGGCCCGCCTGGCATTATGCC
CAGTACATGACCTTACGGGACTTTCCTACTTGGCAGTACATCTACGTATTAGTCATCGCTATTACCATGG
TGATGCGGTTTTGGCAGTACATCAATGGGCGTGGATAGCGGTTTGACTCACGGGGATTTCCAAGTCTCCA
CCCCATTGACGTCAATGGGAGTTTGTTTTGGCACCAAAATCAACGGGACTTTCCAAAATGTCGTAACAAC
TCCGCCCCATTGACGCAAATGGGCGGTAGGCGTGTACGGTGGGAGGTCTATATAAGCAGAGCTCGTTTAG
TGAACCGTCAGATCGCCTGGAGACGCCATCCACGCTGTTTTGACCTCCATAGAAGATTCTAGATTCGAAG
AACAAGTTTGTACAAAAAAGCAGGCTTGGAAGGAGTTCGAACCATGTCTCAGGAGAGGCCCACGTTCTAC
CGGCAGGAGCTGAACAAGACAATCTGGGAGGTGCCCGAGCGTTACCAGAACCTGTCTCCAGTGGGCTCTG
GCGCCTATGGCTCTGTGTGTGCTGCTTTTGACACGAAAACGGGGTTACGTGTGGCAGTGAAGAAGCTCTC
CAGACCATTTCAGTCCATCATTCATGCGAAAAGAACCTACAGAGAACTGCGGTTACTTAAACACATGAAA
CATGAAAATGTGATTGGTCTGTTGGACGTTTTTACACCTGCAAGGTCTCTGGAGGAATTCAATGATGTGT
ATCTGGTGACCCATCTCATGGGGGCAGATCTGAACAACATTGTGAAATGTCAGAAGCTTACAGATGACCA
TGTTCAGTTCCTTATCTACCAAATTCTCCGAGGTCTAAAGTATATACATTCAGCTGACATAATTCACAGG
GACCTAAAACCTAGTAATCTAGCTGTGAATGAAGACTGTGAGCTGAAGATTCTGGATTTTGGACTGGCTC
GGCACACAGATGATGAAATGACAGGCTACGTGGCCACTAGGTGGTACAGGGCTCCTGAGATCATGCTGAA
CTGGATGCATTACAACCAGACAGTTGATATTTGGTCAGTGGGATGCATAATGGCCGAGCTGTTGACTGGA
AGAACATTGTTTCCTGGTACAGACCATATTAACCAGCTTCAGCAGATTATGCGTCTGACAGGAACACCCC
CCGCTTATCTCATTAACAGGATGCCAAGCCATGAGGCAAGAAACTATATTCAGTCTTTGACTCAGATGCC
GAAGATGAACTTTGCGAATGTATTTATTGGTGCCAATCCCCTGGCTGTCGACTTGCTGGAGAAGATGCTT
GTATTGGACTCAGATAAGAGAATTACAGCGGCCCAAGCCCTTGCACATGCCTACTTTGCTCAGTACCACG
ATCCTGATGATGAACCAGTGGCCGATCCTTATGATCAGTCCTTTGAAAGCAGGGACCTCCTTATAGATGA
GTGGAAAAGCCTGACCTATGATGAAGTCATCAGCTTTGTGCCACCACCCCTTGACCAAGAAGAGATGGAG
TCCTAGCTCGAGTGCGGCCGCAACCCAG
Features (pLannotate 1.2.2; 31 found; start..end, strand, type, name):
     94..211     +  misc_feature   cPPT/CTS: central polypurine tract and central termination sequence of HIV-1
    260..770     +  promoter       hPGK promoter: human phosphoglycerate kinase 1 promoter
    792..1391    +  CDS            PuroR (fragment): puromycin N-acetyltransferase; pac from Streptomyces; confers resistance to puromycin
   1434..1517    +  CDS            nef (fragment): NEF_HV1Z2 - Experimental evidence at protein level: Swiss-Prot protein existence level 1. Extracellular Nef protein targets CD4(+) T-lymphocytes for apoptosis by interacting with CXCR4 surface receptors. From Human immunodeficiency virus type 1 group M subtype D (isolate Z2/CDC-Z34) (HIV-1).
   1519..1752    +  LTR            3' LTR (ΔU3): self-inactivating 3' long terminal repeat (LTR) from HIV-1
   1824..1945    +  polyA_signal   SV40 poly(A) signal: SV40 polyadenylation signal
   1985..2120    +  rep_origin     SV40 ori: SV40 origin of replication
   2141..2159    -  promoter       T7 promoter: promoter for bacteriophage T7 RNA polymerase
   2167..2322    +  CDS            lacZα (fragment): LacZα fragment of β-galactosidase; lacZ fragment
   2327..2755    +  rep_origin     f1 ori (sequence partly withheld): f1 bacteriophage origin of replication; arrow indicates direction of (+) strand synthesis
   2808..2912    +  promoter       AmpR promoter: bla
   2913..3773    +  CDS            AmpR: β-lactamase; bla; confers resistance to ampicillin, carbenicillin, and related antibiotics
   3944..4532    +  rep_origin     ori: high-copy-number ColE1/pMB1/pBR322/pUC origin of replication
   4729..4793    +  rep_origin     RSF ori (fragment): Plasmids containing the RSF 1030 origin of replication can be propagated in E. coli cells that contain additional plasmids with compatible origins.
   4795..4887    +  CDS            lacI (fragment): lac repressor; lacI; The lac repressor binds to the lac operator to inhibit transcription in E. coli. This inhibition can be relieved by adding lactose or isopropyl-β-D-thiogalactopyranoside (IPTG).
   4900..4921    +  protein_bind   CAP binding site: CAP binding activates transcription in the presence of cAMP. E. coli catabolite activator protein
   4936..4966    +  promoter       lac promoter: promoter for the E. coli lac operon
   4974..4990    +  protein_bind   lac operator: The lac repressor binds to the lac operator to inhibit transcription in E. coli. This inhibition can be relieved by adding lactose or isopropyl-β-D-thiogalactopyranoside (IPTG). lac repressor encoded by lacI
   5035..5053    +  promoter       T3 promoter: promoter for bacteriophage T3 RNA polymerase
   5081..5307    +  promoter       RSV promoter: Rous sarcoma virus enhancer/promoter
   5308..5488    +  LTR            5' LTR (truncated): truncated 5' long terminal repeat (LTR) from HIV-1
   5535..5660    +  misc_feature   HIV-1 Ψ: packaging signal of human immunodeficiency virus type 1
   5644..6007    +  CDS            HIV-1 gag (fragment): gag protein from human immunodeficiency virus 1; gag
   6153..6386    +  misc_feature   RRE: The Rev response element (RRE) of HIV-1 allows for Rev-dependent mRNA export from the nucleus to the cytoplasm.
   6763..6863    +  CDS            Rev (fragment): human immunodeficiency virus 1 (HIV-1) Rev protein; rev; enhances nuclear export of unspliced and incompletely spliced viral mRNAs
   6913..7153    +  promoter       U6 promoter: RNA polymerase III promoter for human U6 snRNA
   7316..7695    +  enhancer       CMV enhancer: human cytomegalovirus immediate early enhancer
   7696..7899    +  promoter       CMV promoter: human cytomegalovirus (CMV) immediate early promoter
   7978..8002    +  protein_bind   attB1: mutant version of attB; recombination site for the Gateway® BP reaction BP Clonase™
   8020..9099    +  CDS            MAPK14: MK14_PANTR - Also known as CSBP1. Experimental evidence at transcript level: Swiss-Prot protein existence level 2. Serine/threonine kinase which acts as an essential component of the MAP kinase signal transduction pathway. MAPK14 is one of the four p38 MAPKs which play an important role in the cascades of cellular responses evoked by extracellular stimuli such as proinflammatory cytokines or physical stress leading to direct activation of transcription factors. Accordingly, p38 MAPKs phosphorylate a broad range of proteins and it has been estimated that they may have approximately 200 to 300 s
   9119..19      -  protein_bind   attB2 (across the origin): mutant version of attB; recombination site for the Gateway® BP reaction BP Clonase™
