[The description below was written by a language model from this plasmid's Addgene catalogue record and pLannotate feature annotations shown in this document.]
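Description:
Lenti-MAPK14 is a lentiviral mammalian expression plasmid of about 9.1 kb built on the commercial pEZ-Lv105 backbone, carrying the human MAPK14 (p38 alpha) open reading frame. It is propagated in E. coli through a high-copy ColE1/pUC-type origin with ampicillin resistance (β-lactamase). The bacterial portion also contains an f1 origin, T7 and T3 promoters and remnants of lac elements, and an SV40 origin and poly(A) signal lie downstream of the viral cassette.

The transfer cassette has a third-generation, self-inactivating layout. An RSV promoter fused to a truncated HIV-1 5' LTR drives genomic RNA production in packaging cells, followed by the Ψ packaging signal with a partial gag fragment and the Rev response element for Rev-dependent nuclear export. The cassette ends in a ΔU3 3' LTR, which disables LTR promoter activity after integration. Within this unit, the CMV enhancer/promoter drives the roughly 1.08 kb MAPK14 coding sequence, which is flanked by attB1 and attB2 sites, indicating that the ORF was introduced by Gateway recombination. No epitope tag or fluorescent reporter is annotated. The automated annotation matched the insert to a chimpanzee MAPK14 protein entry, but the catalogue lists the gene as human. Downstream, a cPPT/CTS element precedes an hPGK promoter driving puromycin N-acetyltransferase, allowing selection of transduced cells. A U6 promoter is annotated upstream of the CMV enhancer, but no associated small RNA is recorded.

The construct is intended for transient or stable MAPK14 overexpression in mammalian cells. It was deposited with a study examining whether p38 alpha is the target responsible for the anticancer activity of a clinical p38 inhibitor.
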