Addgene plasmid #200973: Lenti-MAPK14
Purpose: a mammalian expression vector to express MAPK14
Depositing lab: Jason Sheltzer. Depositing organization: Yale University. Publication: Inhibition of a lower potency target drives the anticancer activity of a clinical p38 inhibitor. Bhattacharjee D, Bakar J, Chitnis SP, Sausville EL, Ashtekar KD, Mendelson BE, Long K, Smith JC, Heppner DE, Sheltzer JM. Cell Chem Biol. 2023 Oct 19;30(10):1211-1222.e5. doi: 10.1016/j.chembiol.2023.09.013. Epub 2023 Oct 11. PubMed 37827156.
Backbone
  Vector backbone: pEZ-Lv105
  Backbone manufacturer: Genecopoeia
  Backbone size w/o insert (bp): 8039
  Total vector size (bp): 9122
  Vector type: Mammalian Expression, Lentiviral
  Selectable markers: Puromycin
Growth in bacteria
  Bacterial resistance: Ampicillin, 100 μg/mL
  Growth temperature: 37°C
  Growth strain: NEB Stable
  Copy number: High Copy
Gene/Insert
  Gene/Insert name: mitogen-activated protein kinase 14 (MAPK14) (alt name: p38 alpha)
  Species: H. sapiens (human)
  Insert size (bp): 1083
  GenBank ID: NM_001315 NM_001315
  Entrez Gene: MAPK14 (a.k.a. CSBP, CSBP1, CSBP2, CSPB1, EXIP, Mxi2, PRKM14, PRKM15, RK, SAPK2A, p38, p38ALPHA)
  Promoter: CMV
  Cloning method: Unknown
  Sequencing primers: 5′ GCGGTAGGCGTGTACGGT; 3′ ATTGTGGATGAATACTGCC
Resource information
  A portion of this plasmid was derived from a plasmid made by: Genecopoeia
Terms and licenses: Academic/Nonprofit Terms; Industry Terms: Not Available to Industry
Depositor comments: Please visit https://doi.org/10.1101/2022.10.16.512438 for bioRxiv preprint.
How to cite: Lenti-MAPK14 was a gift from Jason Sheltzer (Addgene plasmid # 200973 ; http://n2t.net/addgene:200973 ; RRID:Addgene_200973)
